Addgene plasmid #52481: pRVdG-mCherry-N-P-M-EGFP-SynPhRFP-L
Purpose: Expresses mCherry, EGFP and Synaptophysin-TagRFP-T
Depositing lab: Sebastian Seung. Depositing organization: Massachusetts Institute of Technology. Publication: Axonal and subcellular labelling using modified rabies viral vectors. Wickersham IR, Sullivan HA, Seung HS. Nat Commun. 2013;4:2332. doi: 10.1038/ncomms3332. PubMed 23945836.
Backbone
  Vector backbone: cSPBN (pSAD)
  Backbone manufacturer: Karl-Klaus Conzelmann & Matthias Schnell
  Backbone size w/o insert (bp): 13964
  Total vector size (bp): 17094
  Vector type: Mammalian Expression ; Rabies Virus
Growth in bacteria
  Bacterial resistance: Ampicillin, 100 μg/mL
  Growth temperature: 37°C
  Growth strain: DH5alpha
  Growth instructions: DH5alpha at 37C
  Copy number: High Copy
Gene/Insert 1
  Gene/Insert name: mCherry (alt name: mC)
  Species: Synthetic
  Insert size (bp): 714
  Promoter: CMV
  Cloning method: Unknown
  Sequencing primers: 5′ unknown
Gene/Insert 2
  Gene/Insert name: EGFP (alt name: Enhanced Green Fluorescent Protein)
  Species: Synthetic
  Insert size (bp): 720
  Promoter: CMV
  Cloning method: Unknown
  Sequencing primers: 5′ unknown
Gene/Insert 3
  Gene/Insert name: Synaptophysin-TagRFP-T (alt name: SR)
  Species: Synthetic
  Insert size (bp): 1695
  Promoter: CMV
  Tag / fusion protein: TagRFP-T (C terminal on insert)
  Cloning method: Unknown
  Sequencing primers: 5′ unknown
Terms and licenses: Academic/Nonprofit Terms; Industry Terms: Not Available to Industry
Depositor comments: Alternative plasmid name: pRVdG-1mC5E6SR
How to cite: pRVdG-mCherry-N-P-M-EGFP-SynPhRFP-L was a gift from Sebastian Seung (Addgene plasmid # 52481 ; http://n2t.net/addgene:52481 ; RRID:Addgene_52481)
