[The description below was written by a language model from this plasmid's Addgene catalogue record and pLannotate feature annotations shown in this document.]
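Description:
pRVdG-mCherry-N-P-M-EGFP-SynPhRFP-L (alternative name pRVdG-1mC5E6SR) is a rabies virus genome plasmid of about 17.1 kb, built on the cSPBN/pSAD backbone. It carries a full-length cDNA of a glycoprotein-deleted (ΔG) rabies vector of the SAD B19 strain in a pBluescript-type bacterial backbone. It is propagated in E. coli as a high-copy plasmid through a ColE1/pUC origin, is selected with ampicillin (AmpR), and also contains an f1 origin and remnants of the lacZα/MCS region.

The viral cDNA lies downstream of a CMV enhancer/promoter and a T7 promoter. It is flanked by a hammerhead ribozyme at the 5′ end and a hepatitis delta virus ribozyme followed by a T7 terminator at the 3′ end. This arrangement lets the primary transcript be cleaved to give exact genome-length RNA ends, as needed to rescue infectious virus from cloned DNA. Although the catalogue lists CMV as the promoter for each insert, the layout indicates that CMV or T7 drives the whole genomic transcript. The individual genes would then be expressed from the viral genome by the rabies polymerase.

The annotated gene order is mCherry, N, P, M, EGFP, mouse synaptophysin fused at its C terminus to TagRFP-T, then L. No glycoprotein gene is annotated, so mCherry sits in a new first position and the EGFP and synaptophysin-TagRFP-T genes occupy the former G locus. Lacking G, the resulting virus should be unable to spread between cells unless glycoprotein is supplied in trans. The associated publication concerns axonal and subcellular labelling with modified rabies vectors, which fits cytoplasmic fluorophores combined with a synaptic vesicle-targeted marker in infected neurons.
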