Features (pLannotate 1.2.2; 28 found; start..end, strand, type, name):
      3..361     +  rep_origin     f1 ori (sequence partly withheld): f1 bacteriophage origin of replication; arrow indicates direction of (+) strand synthesis
    463..618     -  CDS            lacZα (fragment): LacZα fragment of β-galactosidase; lacZ fragment
    624..652     -  misc_feature   MCS (fragment): pBluescript multiple cloning site
    658..1037    +  enhancer       CMV enhancer: human cytomegalovirus immediate early enhancer
   1038..1241    +  promoter       CMV promoter: human cytomegalovirus (CMV) immediate early promoter
   1237..1270    +  LTR            5' LTR (truncated) (fragment): truncated 5' long terminal repeat (LTR) from HIV-1
   1286..1304    +  promoter       T7 promoter: promoter for bacteriophage T7 RNA polymerase
   1330..1355    +  misc_RNA       sTRSV HHRz (fragment): hammerhead ribozyme from the tobacco ringspot virus satellite RNA (Khvorova et al., 2003)
   1459..2166    +  CDS            mCherry: mCherry is a basic (constitutively fluorescent) red fluorescent protein published in 2004, derived from Discosoma sp.. It is reported to be a very rapidly-maturing monomer with low acid sensitivity.
   2269..3618    +  CDS            N: NCAP_RABVS - Experimental evidence at protein level: Swiss-Prot protein existence level 1. Encapsidates the genome in a ratio of one protein N per nine ribonucleotides, protecting it from nucleases. If expressed without protein P it binds non-specifically RNA and therefore can bind it's own mRNA. Interaction with protein P abolishes any non-specific RNA binding, and prevents phosphorylation. The soluble N-P complex encapsidates specifically the genomic RNA, with protein N protecting the genome like a pearl necklace. The encapsidated genomic RNA is termed the nucleocapsid (NC) and serves as tem
   3712..4602    +  CDS            P: PHOSP_RABVS - Experimental evidence at protein level: Swiss-Prot protein existence level 1. Non catalytic polymerase cofactor and regulatory protein that plays a role in viral transcription and replication. Stabilizes the RNA polymerase L to the N-RNA template and binds the soluble protein N, preventing it from encapsidating non-genomic RNA. Also inhibits host IFN-alpha and IFN-beta signaling by binding and retaining phosphorylated STAT1 in the cytoplasm or by inhibiting the DNA binding of STAT1 in the nucleus. Might be involved, through interaction with host dynein, in intracellular microtubu
   4694..5299    +  CDS            M: MATRX_RABVS - Experimental evidence at protein level: Swiss-Prot protein existence level 1. Plays a major role in assembly, budding and uncoating of virion after membrane fusion (PubMed:33208464). Completely covers the ribonucleoprotein coil and keep it in condensed bullet-shaped form. Inhibits viral transcription and stimulates replication. Plays a major role in early induction of TRAIL-mediated apoptosis in infected neurons (PubMed:12771432, PubMed:9847327). From Rabies virus (strain SAD B19) (RABV).
   5523..6242    +  CDS            EGFP: the original enhanced GFP (Yang et al., 1996) mammalian codon-optimized
   6306..7235    +  CDS            Syp: SYPH_MOUSE - Experimental evidence at protein level: Swiss-Prot protein existence level 1. Possibly involved in structural functions as organizing other membrane components or in targeting the vesicles to the plasma membrane (By similarity). Involved in the regulation of short-term and long-term synaptic plasticity. From Mus musculus (Mouse).
   7272..8003    +  CDS            TagRFP-T: TagRFP-T is a basic (constitutively fluorescent) red fluorescent protein published in 2008, derived from Entacmaea quadricolor. It has low acid sensitivity.
   8111..14491   +  CDS            L: L_RABVS - Experimental evidence at protein level: Swiss-Prot protein existence level 1. RNA-directed RNA polymerase that catalyzes the replication of viral genomic RNA. The template is composed of the viral RNA tightly encapsidated by the nucleoprotein (N). The replicase mode is dependent on intracellular N protein concentration. In this mode, the polymerase replicates the whole viral genome without recognizing transcriptional signals, and the replicated genome is not caped or polyadenylated. From Rabies virus (strain SAD B19) (RABV).
  14623..14715   +  ncRNA          HDV ribozyme: Accession: RF00094 - Hepatitis delta virus ribozyme
  14722..14771   +  CDS            SET1 (fragment): solubility-enhancement tag derived from T7 phage gene 10B
  14779..14826   +  terminator     T7 terminator: transcription terminator for bacteriophage T7 RNA polymerase
  14848..14889   -  misc_feature   MCS (fragment): pBluescript multiple cloning site
  14902..14920   -  promoter       T3 promoter: promoter for bacteriophage T3 RNA polymerase
  14963..14985   -  protein_bind   lac operator (fragment): The lac repressor binds to the lac operator to inhibit transcription in E. coli. This inhibition can be relieved by adding lactose or isopropyl-β-D-thiogalactopyranoside (IPTG). lac repressor encoded by lacI
  14989..15019   -  promoter       lac promoter: promoter for the E. coli lac operon
  15034..15055   -  protein_bind   CAP binding site: CAP binding activates transcription in the presence of cAMP. E. coli catabolite activator protein
  15068..15160   -  CDS            lacI (fragment): lac repressor; lacI; The lac repressor binds to the lac operator to inhibit transcription in E. coli. This inhibition can be relieved by adding lactose or isopropyl-β-D-thiogalactopyranoside (IPTG).
  15343..15931   -  rep_origin     ori: high-copy-number ColE1/pMB1/pBR322/pUC origin of replication
  16102..16962   -  CDS            AmpR: β-lactamase; bla; confers resistance to ampicillin, carbenicillin, and related antibiotics
  16963..17067   -  promoter       AmpR promoter: bla
>Addgene plasmid #52481 | pRVdG-mCherry-N-P-M-EGFP-SynPhRFP-L | depositor full sequence | sequence record 81370 | pRVdG-mCherry-N-P-M-EGFP-SynPhRFP-L sequence 17093 bps
GG
[124 nt withheld, positions 3-126]
C
[91 nt withheld, positions 128-218]
A
[49 nt withheld, positions 220-268]
CCTTTGACGTTGGAGTCCACGTTCTTT
[37 nt withheld, positions 296-332]
ACCCTATCTCGGTCTATTCTTTTGATTTATAAGGGATTTTGCCGATTTCGGCCTATTGGTTAAAAAAATG
AGCTGATTTAACAAAAATTTAACGCGAATTTTAACAAAATATTAACGCTTACAATTTCCATTCGCCATTC
AGGCTGCGCAACTGTTGGGAAGGGCGATCGGTGCGGGCCTCTTCGCTATTACGCCAGCTGGCGAAAGGGG
GATGTGCTGCAAGGCGATTAAGTTGGGTAACGCCAGGGTTTTCCCAGTCACGACGTTGTAAAACGACGGC
CAGTGAGCGCGCGATAAGCTTGATATCGAATTCCTGCAGCGCGTTGACATTGATTATTGACTAGTTATTA
ATAGTAATCAATTACGGGGTCATTAGTTCATAGCCCATATATGGAGTTCCGCGTTACATAACTTACGGTA
AATGGCCCGCCTGGCTGACCGCCCAACGACCCCCGCCCATTGACGTCAATAATGACGTATGTTCCCATAG
TAACGCCAATAGGGACTTTCCATTGACGTCAATGGGTGGAGTATTTACGGTAAACTGCCCACTTGGCAGT
ACATCAAGTGTATCATATGCCAAGTACGCCCCCTATTGACGTCAATGACGGTAAATGGCCCGCCTGGCAT
TATGCCCAGTACATGACCTTATGGGACTTTCCTACTTGGCAGTACATCTACGTATTAGTCATCGCTATTA
CCATGGTGATGCGGTTTTGGCAGTACATCAATGGGCGTGGATAGCGGTTTGACTCACGGGGATTTCCAAG
TCTCCACCCCATTGACGTCAATGGGAGTTTGTTTTGGCACCAAAATCAACGGGACTTTCCAAAATGTCGT
AACAACTCCGCCCCATTGACGCAAATGGGCGGTAGGCGTGTACGGTGGGAGGTCTATATAAGCAGAGCTC
TCTGGCTAACTAGAGAACCCACTGCTTACTGGCTTATCGAAATTAATACGACTCACTATAGGGAGACCCA
AGCTGGCTAGATTAAGCGTCTGATGAGTCCGTGAGGACGAAACCCGGCGTACCGGGTCACGCTTAACAAC
CAGATCAAAGAAAAAACAGACATTGTCAATTGCAAAGCAAAAATGTAACACCCCTACACCGGTGAAAGCC
GCCACCATGGTGAGCAAGGGCGAGGAGGATAACATGGCCATCATCAAGGAGTTCATGCGCTTCAAGGTGC
ACATGGAGGGCTCCGTGAACGGCCACGAGTTCGAGATCGAGGGCGAGGGCGAGGGCCGCCCCTACGAGGG
CACCCAGACCGCCAAGCTGAAGGTGACCAAGGGTGGCCCCCTGCCCTTCGCCTGGGACATCCTGTCCCCT
CAGTTCATGTACGGCTCCAAGGCCTACGTGAAGCACCCCGCCGACATCCCCGACTACTTGAAGCTGTCCT
TCCCCGAGGGCTTCAAGTGGGAGCGCGTGATGAACTTCGAGGACGGCGGCGTGGTGACCGTGACCCAGGA
CTCCTCCCTGCAGGACGGCGAGTTCATCTACAAGGTGAAGCTGCGCGGCACCAACTTCCCCTCCGACGGC
CCCGTAATGCAGAAGAAGACCATGGGCTGGGAGGCCTCCTCCGAGCGGATGTACCCCGAGGACGGCGCCC
TGAAGGGCGAGATCAAGCAGAGGCTGAAGCTGAAGGACGGCGGCCACTACGACGCTGAGGTCAAGACCAC
CTACAAGGCCAAGAAGCCCGTGCAGCTGCCCGGCGCCTACAACGTCAACATCAAGTTGGACATCACCTCC
CACAACGAGGACTACACCATCGTGGAACAGTACGAACGCGCCGAGGGCCGCCACTCTACCGGCGGCATGG
ACGAGCTGTACAAGTAATGACCTAGGGAAGTTGAATAACAAAATGCCGGAAATCTACGGATTGTGTATAT
CCATCATGAAAAAAACTAACACCCCTCCTTTCGAACCATCCCAAACATGGATGCCGACAAGATTGTATTC
AAAGTCAATAATCAGGTGGTCTCTTTGAAGCCTGAGATTATCGTGGATCAATATGAGTACAAGTACCCTG
CCATCAAAGATTTGAAAAAGCCCTGTATAACTCTAGGAAAGGCTCCCGATTTAAATAAAGCATACAAGTC
AGTTTTGTCAGGCATGAGCGCCGCCAAACTTAATCCTGACGATGTATGTTCCTATTTGGCAGCGGCAATG
CAGTTTTTTGAGGGGACATGTCCGGAAGACTGGACCAGCTATGGAATTGTGATTGCACGAAAAGGAGATA
AGATCACCCCAGGTTCTCTGGTGGAGATAAAACGTACTGATGTAGAAGGGAATTGGGCTCTGACAGGAGG
CATGGAACTGACAAGAGACCCCACTGTCCCTGAGCATGCGTCCTTAGTCGGTCTTCTCTTGAGTCTGTAT
AGGTTGAGCAAAATATCCGGGCAAAACACTGGTAACTATAAGACAAACATTGCAGACAGGATAGAGCAGA
TTTTTGAGACAGCCCCTTTTGTTAAAATCGTGGAACACCATACTCTAATGACAACTCACAAAATGTGTGC
TAATTGGAGTACTATACCAAACTTCAGATTTTTGGCCGGAACCTATGACATGTTTTTCTCCCGGATTGAG
CATCTATATTCAGCAATCAGAGTGGGCACAGTTGTCACTGCTTATGAAGACTGTTCAGGACTGGTATCAT
TTACTGGGTTCATAAAACAAATCAATCTCACCGCTAGAGAGGCAATACTATATTTCTTCCACAAGAACTT
TGAGGAAGAGATAAGAAGAATGTTTGAGCCAGGGCAGGAGACAGCTGTTCCTCACTCTTATTTCATCCAC
TTCCGTTCACTAGGCTTGAGTGGGAAATCTCCTTATTCATCAAATGCTGTTGGTCACGTGTTCAATCTCA
TTCACTTTGTAGGATGCTATATGGGTCAAGTCAGATCCCTAAATGCAACGGTTATTGCTGCATGTGCTCC
TCATGAAATGTCTGTTCTAGGGGGCTATCTGGGAGAGGAATTCTTCGGGAAAGGGACATTTGAAAGAAGA
TTCTTCAGAGATGAGAAAGAACTTCAAGAATACGAGGCGGCTGAACTGACAAAGACTGACGTAGCACTGG
CAGATGATGGAACTGTCAACTCTGACGACGAGGACTACTTTTCAGGTGAAACCAGAAGTCCGGAGGCTGT
TTATACTCGAATCATGATGAATGGAGGTCGACTAAAGAGATCTCACATACGGAGATATGTCTCAGTCAGT
TCCAATCATCAAGCCCGTCCAAACTCATTCGCCGAGTTTCTAAACAAGACATATTCGAGTGACTCATAAG
AAGTTGAATAACAAAATGCCGGAAATCTACGGATTGTGTATATCCATCATGAAAAAAACTAACACCCCTC
CTTTCGAACCATCCCAAACATGAGCAAGATCTTTGTCAATCCTAGTGCTATTAGAGCCGGTCTGGCCGAT
CTTGAGATGGCTGAAGAAACTGTTGATCTGATCAATAGAAATATCGAAGACAATCAGGCTCATCTCCAAG
GGGAACCCATAGAGGTGGACAATCTCCCTGAGGATATGGGGCGACTTCACCTGGATGATGGAAAATCGCC
CAACCATGGTGAGATAGCCAAGGTGGGAGAAGGCAAGTATCGAGAGGACTTTCAGATGGATGAAGGAGAG
GATCCTAGCTTCCTGTTCCAGTCATACCTGGAAAATGTTGGAGTCCAAATAGTCAGACAAATGAGGTCAG
GAGAGAGATTTCTCAAGATATGGTCACAGACCGTAGAAGAGATTATATCCTATGTCGCGGTCAACTTTCC
CAACCCTCCAGGAAAGTCTTCAGAGGATAAATCAACCCAGACTACTGGCCGAGAGCTCAAGAAGGAGACA
ACACCCACTCCTTCTCAGAGAGAAAGCCAATCATCGAAAGCCAGGATGGCGGCTCAAATTGCTTCTGGCC
CTCCAGCCCTTGAATGGTCGGCTACCAATGAAGAGGATGATCTATCAGTGGAGGCTGAGATCGCTCACCA
GATTGCAGAAAGTTTCTCCAAAAAATATAAGTTTCCCTCTCGATCCTCAGGGATACTCTTGTATAATTTT
GAGCAATTGAAAATGAACCTTGATGATATAGTTAAAGAGGCAAAAAATGTACCAGGTGTGACCCGTTTAG
CCCATGACGGGTCCAAACTCCCCCTAAGATGTGTACTGGGATGGGTCGCTTTGGCCAACTCTAAGAAATT
CCAGTTGTTAGTCGAATCCGACAAGCTGAGTAAAATCATGCAAGATGACTTGAATCGCTATACATCTTGC
TAACCGAACCTCTCCCCTCAGTCCCTCTAGACAATAAAATCCGAGATGTCCCAAAGTCAACATGAAAAAA
ACAGGCAACACCACTGATAAAATGAACCTCCTACGTAAGATAGTGAAAAACCGCAGGGACGAGGACACTC
AAAAATCCTCTCCCGCGTCAGCCCCTCTGGATGACGATGACTTGTGGCTTCCACCCCCTGAATACGTCCC
GCTGAAAGAACTTACAGGCAAGAAGAACATGAGGAACTTTTGTATCAACGGAAGGGTTAAAGTGTGTAGC
CCGAATGGTTACTCGTTCAGGATCCTGCGGCACATTCTGAAATCATTCGACGAGATATATTCTGGGAATC
ATAGGATGATCGGGTTAGTCAAAGTGGTTATTGGACTGGCTTTGTCAGGATCTCCAGTCCCTGAGGGCCT
GAACTGGGTATACAAATTGAGGAGAACCTTTATCTTCCAGTGGGCTGATTCCAGGGGCCCTCTTGAAGGG
GAGGAGTTGGAATACTCTCAGGAGATCACTTGGGATGATGATACTGAGTTCGTCGGATTGCAAATAAGAG
TGATTGCAAAACAGTGTCATATCCAGGGCAGAGTCTGGTGTATCAACATGAACCCGAGAGCATGTCAACT
ATGGTCTGACATGTCTCTTCAGACACAAAGGTCCGAAGAGGACAAAGATTCCTCTCTGCTTCTAGAATAA
TCAGATTATATCCCGCAAATTTATCACTTGTTTACCTCTGGAGGAGAGAACATATGGGCTCAACTCCAAC
CCTTGGGAGCAATATAACAAAGAACATGTTATGGTGCCATTAAACCGCTGCATTTCATCAAAGTCAAGTT
GATTACCTTTACATTTTGATCCTCTTGGATGTGAAAAAAACTATTAACATCCCTCAAAAGACCCCGGGAA
AGCCGCCACCATGGTGAGCAAGGGCGAGGAGCTGTTCACCGGGGTGGTGCCCATCCTGGTCGAGCTGGAC
GGCGACGTAAACGGCCACAAGTTCAGCGTGTCCGGCGAGGGCGAGGGCGATGCCACCTACGGCAAGCTGA
CCCTGAAGTTCATCTGCACCACCGGCAAGCTGCCCGTGCCCTGGCCCACCCTCGTGACCACCCTGACCTA
CGGCGTGCAGTGCTTCAGCCGCTACCCCGACCACATGAAGCAGCACGACTTCTTCAAGTCCGCCATGCCC
GAAGGCTACGTCCAGGAGCGCACCATCTTCTTCAAGGACGACGGCAACTACAAGACCCGCGCCGAGGTGA
AGTTCGAGGGCGACACCCTGGTGAACCGCATCGAGCTGAAGGGCATCGACTTCAAGGAGGACGGCAACAT
CCTGGGGCACAAGCTGGAGTACAACTACAACAGCCACAACGTCTATATCATGGCCGACAAGCAGAAGAAC
GGCATCAAGGTGAACTTCAAGATCCGCCACAACATCGAGGACGGCAGCGTGCAGCTCGCCGACCACTACC
AGCAGAACACCCCCATCGGCGACGGCCCCGTGCTGCTGCCCGACAACCACTACCTGAGCACCCAGTCCGC
CCTGAGCAAAGACCCCAACGAGAAGCGCGATCACATGGTCCTGCTGGAGTTCGTGACCGCCGCCGGGATC
ACTCTCGGCATGGACGAGCTGTACAAGTAATTAATTAACGTCCTTTCAACGATCCAAGTCCATGAAAAAA
ACTAACACCCCTCCCGTACGGCCGCCACCATGGACGTGGTGAATCAGCTGGTGGCTGGGGGTCAGTTCCG
GGTGGTCAAGGAGCCCCTTGGCTTCGTGAAGGTGCTGCAGTGGGTCTTTGCCATCTTCGCCTTTGCTACG
TGCGGCAGCTACACCGGAGAGCTTCGGCTGAGCGTGGAGTGTGCCAACAAGACGGAGAGTGCCCTCAACA
TCGAAGTCGAATTTGAGTACCCATTCAGGCTGCACCAAGTGTACTTTGATGCACCCTCCTGCGTTAAAGG
GGGCACTACCAAGATCTTCCTAGTTGGTGACTACTCCTCCTCGGGTGAATTCTTTGTCACCGTGGCTGTG
TTTGCCTTCCTCTACTCCATGGGGGCCCTGGCCACCTACATCTTCCTGCAGAACAAGTACCGAGAGAACA
ACAAAGGGCCAATGATGGACTTCCTGGCCACAGCAGTGTTCGCTTTCATGTGGCTAGTTAGCTCATCCGC
CTGGGCCAAAGGCCTGTCCGATGTGAAGATGGCCACTGACCCAGAGAACATTATCAAGGAGATGCCTATG
TGCCGCCAGACAGGAAACACATGCAAGGAACTGAGGGACCCTGTGACTTCAGGACTCAACACCTCGGTGG
TGTTTGGCTTCCTGAACCTGGTGCTCTGGGTTGGCAACCTATGGTTCGTGTTCAAGGAGACAGGCTGGGC
CGCCCCATTCATGCGCGCACCTCCAGGCGCCCCAGAAAAGCAACCAGCTCCTGGCGATGCCTACGGCGAT
GCGGGCTATGGGCAGGGCCCCGGAGGCTATGGGCCCCAGGACTCCTACGGGCCTCAGGGTGGTTATCAAC
CCGATTACGGGCAGCCAGCCAGCGGCGGTGGCGGTGGCTACGGGCCTCAGGGCGACTATGGGCAGCAAGG
CTACGGCCAACAGGGTGCGCCCACCTCCTTCTCCAATCAGATGGGCGGAGGCCCTGGGATCCACCGGCCG
GTCGCCACCATGGTGTCTAAGGGCGAAGAGCTGATTAAGGAGAACATGCACATGAAGCTGTACATGGAGG
GCACCGTGAACAACCACCACTTCAAGTGCACATCCGAGGGCGAAGGCAAGCCCTACGAGGGCACCCAGAC
CATGAGAATCAAGGTGGTCGAGGGCGGCCCTCTCCCCTTCGCCTTCGACATCCTGGCTACCAGCTTCATG
TACGGCAGCAGAACCTTCATCAACCACACCCAGGGCATCCCCGACTTCTTTAAGCAGTCCTTCCCTGAGG
GCTTCACATGGGAGAGAGTCACCACATACGAAGACGGGGGCGTGCTGACCGCTACCCAGGACACCAGCCT
CCAGGACGGCTGCCTCATCTACAACGTCAAGATCAGAGGGGTGAACTTCCCATCCAACGGCCCTGTGATG
CAGAAGAAAACACTCGGCTGGGAGGCCAACACCGAGATGCTGTACCCCGCTGACGGCGGCCTGGAAGGCA
GAACCGACATGGCCCTGAAGCTCGTGGGCGGGGGCCACCTGATCTGCAACTTCAAGACCACATACAGATC
CAAGAAACCCGCTAAGAACCTCAAGATGCCCGGCGTCTACTATGTGGACCACAGACTGGAAAGAATCAAG
GAGGCCGACAAAGAGACCTACGTCGAGCAGCACGAGGTGGCTGTGGCCAGATACTGCGACCTCCCTAGCA
AACTGGGGCACAAACTTAATGGCATGGACGAGCTGTACAAGTAAGCTAGCTTATAAAGTGCTGGGTCATC
TAAGCTTTTCAGTCGAGAAAAAAACATTAGATCAGAAGAACAACTGGCAACACTTCTCAACCTGAGACTT
ACTTCAAGATGCTCGATCCTGGAGAGGTCTATGATGACCCTATTGACCCAATCGAGTTAGAGGCTGAACC
CAGAGGAACCCCCATTGTCCCCAACATCTTGAGGAACTCTGACTACAATCTCAACTCTCCTTTGATAGAA
GATCCTGCTAGACTAATGTTAGAATGGTTAAAAACAGGGAATAGACCTTATCGGATGACTCTAACAGACA
ATTGCTCCAGGTCTTTCAGAGTTTTGAAAGATTATTTCAAGAAGGTAGATTTGGGTTCTCTCAAGGTGGG
CGGAATGGCTGCACAGTCAATGATTTCTCTCTGGTTATATGGTGCCCACTCTGAATCCAACAGGAGCCGG
AGATGTATAACAGACTTGGCCCATTTCTATTCCAAGTCGTCCCCCATAGAGAAGCTGTTGAATCTCACGC
TAGGAAATAGAGGGCTGAGAATCCCCCCAGAGGGAGTGTTAAGTTGCCTTGAGAGGGTTGATTATGATAA
TGCATTTGGAAGGTATCTTGCCAACACGTATTCCTCTTACTTGTTCTTCCATGTAATCACCTTATACATG
AACGCCCTAGACTGGGATGAAGAAAAGACCATCCTAGCATTATGGAAAGATTTAACCTCAGTGGACATCG
GGAAGGACTTGGTAAAGTTCAAAGACCAAATATGGGGACTGCTGATCGTGACAAAGGACTTTGTTTACTC
CCAAAGTTCCAATTGTCTTTTTGACAGAAACTACACACTTATGCTAAAAGATCTTTTCTTGTCTCGCTTC
AACTCCTTAATGGTCTTGCTCTCTCCCCCAGAGCCCCGATACTCAGATGACTTGATATCTCAACTATGCC
AGCTGTACATTGCTGGGGATCAAGTCTTGTCTATGTGTGGAAACTCCGGCTATGAAGTCATCAAAATATT
GGAGCCATATGTCGTGAATAGTTTAGTCCAGAGAGCAGAAAAGTTTAGGCCTCTCATTCATTCCTTGGGA
GACTTTCCTGTATTTATAAAAGACAAGGTAAGTCAACTTGAAGAGACGTTCGGTCCCTGTGCAAGAAGGT
TCTTTAGGGCTCTGGATCAATTCGACAACATACATGACTTGGTTTTTGTGTTTGGCTGTTACAGGCATTG
GGGGCACCCATATATAGATTATCGAAAGGGTCTGTCAAAACTATATGATCAGGTTCACCTTAAAAAAATG
ATAGATAAGTCCTACCAGGAGTGCTTAGCAAGCGACCTAGCCAGGAGGATCCTTAGATGGGGTTTTGATA
AGTACTCCAAGTGGTATCTGGATTCAAGATTCCTAGCCCGAGACCACCCCTTGACTCCTTATATCAAAAC
CCAAACATGGCCACCCAAACATATTGTAGACTTGGTGGGGGATACATGGCACAAGCTCCCGATCACGCAG
ATCTTTGAGATTCCTGAATCAATGGATCCGTCAGAAATATTGGATGACAAATCACATTCTTTCACCAGAA
CGAGACTAGCTTCTTGGCTGTCAGAAAACCGAGGGGGGCCTGTTCCTAGCGAAAAAGTTATTATCACGGC
CCTGTCTAAGCCGCCTGTCAATCCCCGAGAGTTTCTGAGGTCTATAGACCTCGGAGGATTGCCAGATGAA
GACTTGATAATTGGCCTCAAGCCAAAGGAACGGGAATTGAAGATTGAAGGTCGATTCTTTGCTCTAATGT
CATGGAATCTAAGATTGTATTTTGTCATCACTGAAAAACTCTTGGCCAACTACATCTTGCCACTTTTTGA
CGCGCTGACTATGACAGACAACCTGAACAAGGTGTTTAAAAAGCTGATCGACAGGGTCACCGGGCAAGGG
CTTTTGGACTATTCAAGGGTCACATATGCATTTCACCTGGACTATGAAAAGTGGAACAACCATCAAAGAT
TAGAGTCAACAGAGGATGTATTTTCTGTCCTAGATCAAGTGTTTGGATTGAAGAGAGTGTTTTCTAGAAC
ACACGAGTTTTTTCAAAAGGCCTGGATCTATTATTCAGACAGATCAGACCTCATCGGGTTACGGGAGGAT
CAAATATACTGCTTAGATGCGTCCAACGGCCCAACCTGTTGGAATGGCCAGGATGGCGGGCTAGAAGGCT
TACGGCAGAAGGGCTGGAGTCTAGTCAGCTTATTGATGATAGATAGAGAATCTCAAATCAGGAACACAAG
AACCAAAATACTAGCTCAAGGAGACAACCAGGTTTTATGTCCGACATACATGTTGTCGCCAGGGCTATCT
CAAGAGGGGCTCCTCTATGAATTGGAGAGAATATCAAGGAATGCACTTTCGATATACAGAGCCGTCGAGG
AAGGGGCATCTAAGCTAGGGCTGATCATCAAGAAAGAAGAGACCATGTGTAGTTATGACTTCCTCATCTA
TGGAAAAACCCCTTTGTTTAGAGGTAACATATTGGTGCCTGAGTCCAAAAGATGGGCCAGAGTCTCTTGC
GTCTCTAATGACCAAATAGTCAACCTCGCCAATATAATGTCGACAGTGTCCACCAATGCGCTAACAGTGG
CACAACACTCTCAATCTTTGATCAAACCGATGAGGGATTTTCTGCTCATGTCAGTACAGGCAGTCTTTCA
CTACCTGCTATTTAGCCCAATCTTAAAGGGAAGAGTTTACAAGATTCTGAGCGCTGAAGGGGAGAGCTTT
CTCCTAGCCATGTCAAGGATAATCTATCTAGATCCTTCTTTGGGAGGGATATCTGGAATGTCCCTCGGAA
GATTCCATATACGACAGTTCTCAGACCCTGTCTCTGAAGGGTTATCCTTCTGGAGAGAGATCTGGTTAAG
CTCCCAAGAGTCCTGGATTCACGCGTTGTGTCAAGAGGCTGGAAACCCAGATCTTGGAGAGAGAACACTC
GAGAGCTTCACTCGCCTTCTAGAAGATCCGACCACCTTAAATATCAGAGGAGGGGCCAGTCCTACCATTC
TACTCAAGGATGCAATCAGAAAGGCTTTATATGACGAGGTGGACAAGGTGGAAAATTCAGAGTTTCGAGA
GGCAATCCTGTTGTCCAAGACCCATAGAGATAATTTTATACTCTTCTTAATATCTGTTGAGCCTCTGTTT
CCTCGATTTCTCAGTGAGCTATTCAGTTCGTCTTTTTTGGGAATCCCCGAGTCAATCATTGGATTGATAC
AAAACTCCCGAACGATAAGAAGGCAGTTTAGAAAGAGTCTCTCAAAAACTTTAGAAGAATCCTTCTACAA
CTCAGAGATCCACGGGATTAGTCGGATGACCCAGACACCTCAGAGGGTTGGGGGGGTGTGGCCTTGCTCT
TCAGAGAGGGCAGATCTACTTAGGGAGATCTCTTGGGGAAGAAAAGTGGTAGGCACGACAGTTCCTCACC
CTTCTGAGATGTTGGGATTACTTCCCAAGTCCTCTATTTCTTGCACTTGTGGAGCAACAGGAGGAGGCAA
TCCTAGAGTTTCTGTATCAGTACTCCCGTCCTTTGATCAGTCATTTTTTTCACGAGGCCCCCTAAAGGGA
TACTTGGGCTCGTCCACCTCTATGTCGACCCAGCTATTCCATGCATGGGAAAAAGTCACTAATGTTCATG
TGGTGAAGAGAGCTCTATCGTTAAAAGAATCTATAAACTGGTTCATTACTAGAGATTCCAACTTGGCTCA
AGCTCTAATTAGGAACATTATGTCTCTGACAGGCCCTGATTTCCCTCTAGAGGAGGCCCCTGTCTTCAAA
AGGACGGGGTCAGCCTTGCATAGGTTCAAGTCTGCCAGATACAGCGAAGGAGGGTATTCTTCTGTCTGCC
CGAACCTCCTCTCTCATATTTCTGTTAGTACAGACACCATGTCTGATTTGACCCAAGACGGGAAGAACTA
CGATTTCATGTTCCAGCCATTGATGCTTTATGCACAGACATGGACATCAGAGCTGGTACAGAGAGACACA
AGGCTAAGAGACTCTACGTTTCATTGGCACCTCCGATGCAACAGGTGTGTGAGACCCATTGACGACGTGA
CCCTGGAGACCTCTCAGATCTTCGAGTTTCCGGATGTGTCGAAAAGAATATCCAGAATGGTTTCTGGGGC
TGTGCCTCACTTCCAGAGGCTTCCCGATATCCGTCTGAGACCAGGAGATTTTGAATCTCTAAGCGGTAGA
GAAAAGTCTCACCATATCGGATCAGCTCAGGGGCTCTTATACTCAATCTTAGTGGCAATTCACGACTCAG
GATACAATGATGGAACCATCTTCCCTGTCAACATATACGGCAAGGTTTCCCCTAGAGACTATTTGAGAGG
GCTCGCAAGGGGAGTATTGATAGGATCCTCGATTTGCTTCTTGACAAGAATGACAAATATCAATATTAAT
AGACCTCTTGAATTGGTCTCAGGGGTAATCTCATATATTCTCCTGAGGCTAGATAACCATCCCTCCTTGT
ACATAATGCTCAGAGAACCGTCTCTTAGAGGAGAGATATTTTCTATCCCTCAGAAAATCCCCGCCGCTTA
TCCAACCACTATGAAAGAAGGCAACAGATCAATCTTGTGTTATCTCCAACATGTGCTACGCTATGAGCGA
GAGATAATCACGGCGTCTCCAGAGAATGACTGGCTATGGATCTTTTCAGACTTTAGAAGTGCCAAAATGA
CGTACCTATCCCTCATTACTTACCAGTCTCATCTTCTACTCCAGAGGGTTGAGAGAAACCTATCTAAGAG
TATGAGAGATAACCTGCGACAATTGAGTTCTTTGATGAGGCAGGTGCTGGGCGGGCACGGAGAAGATACC
TTAGAGTCAGACGACAACATTCAACGACTGCTAAAAGACTCTTTACGAAGGACAAGATGGGTGGATCAAG
AGGTGCGCCATGCAGCTAGAACCATGACTGGAGATTACAGCCCCAACAAGAAGGTGTCCCGTAAGGTAGG
ATGTTCAGAATGGGTCTGCTCTGCTCAACAGGTTGCAGTCTCTACCTCAGCAAACCCGGCCCCTGTCTCG
GAGCTTGACATAAGGGCCCTCTCTAAGAGGTTCCAGAACCCTTTGATCTCGGGCTTGAGAGTGGTTCAGT
GGGCAACCGGTGCTCATTATAAGCTTAAGCCTATTCTAGATGATCTCAATGTTTTCCCATCTCTCTGCCT
TGTAGTTGGGGACGGGTCAGGGGGGATATCAAGGGCAGTCCTCAACATGTTTCCAGATGCCAAGCTTGTG
TTCAACAGTCTTTTAGAGGTGAATGACCTGATGGCTTCCGGAACACATCCACTGCCTCCTTCAGCAATCA
TGAGGGGAGGAAATGATATCGTCTCCAGAGTGATAGATCTTGACTCAATCTGGGAAAAACCGTCCGACTT
GAGAAACTTGGCAACCTGGAAATACTTCCAGTCAGTCCAAAAGCAGGTCAACATGTCCTATGACCTCATT
ATTTGCGATGCAGAAGTTACTGACATTGCATCTATCAACCGGATCACCCTGTTAATGTCCGATTTTGCAT
TGTCTATAGATGGACCACTCTATTTGGTCTTCAAAACTTATGGGACTATGCTAGTAAATCCAAACTACAA
GGCTATTCAACACCTGTCAAGAGCGTTCCCCTCGGTCACAGGGTTTATCACCCAAGTAACTTCGTCTTTT
TCATCTGAGCTCTACCTCCGATTCTCCAAACGAGGGAAGTTTTTCAGAGATGCTGAGTACTTGACCTCTT
CCACCCTTCGAGAAATGAGCCTTGTGTTATTCAATTGTAGCAGCCCCAAGAGTGAGATGCAGAGAGCTCG
TTCCTTGAACTATCAGGATCTTGTGAGAGGATTTCCTGAAGAAATCATATCAAATCCTTACAATGAGATG
ATCATAACTCTGATTGACAGTGATGTAGAATCTTTTCTAGTCCACAAGATGGTTGATGATCTTGAGTTAC
AGAGGGGAACTCTGTCTAAAGTGGCTATCATTATAGCCATCATGATAGTTTTCTCCAACAGAGTCTTCAA
CGTTTCCAAACCCCTAACTGACCCCTCGTTCTATCCACCGTCTGATCCCAAAATCCTGAGGCACTTCAAC
ATATGTTGCAGTACTATGATGTATCTATCTACTGCTTTAGGTGACGTCCCTAGCTTCGCAAGACTTCACG
ACCTGTATAACAGACCTATAACTTATTACTTCAGAAAGCAAGTCATTCGAGGGAACGTTTATCTATCTTG
GAGTTGGTCCAACGACACCTCAGTGTTCAAAAGGGTAGCCTGTAATTCTAGCCTGAGTCTGTCATCTCAC
TGGATCAGGTTGATTTACAAGATAGTGAAGACTACCAGACTCGTTGGCAGCATCAAGGATCTATCCAGAG
AAGTGGAAAGACACCTTCATAGGTACAACAGGTGGATCACCCTAGAGGATATCAGATCTAGATCATCCCT
ACTAGACTACAGTTGCCTGTGAACCGGATACTCCTGGAAGCCTGCCCATGCTAAGACTCTTGTGTGATGT
ATCTTGAAAAAAACAAGATCCTAAATCTGAACCTTTGGTTGTTTGATTGTTTTTCTCATTTTTGTTGTTT
ATTTGTTAAGCGTGGGTCGGCATGGCATCTCCACCTCCTCGCGGTCCGACCTGGGCATCCGAAGGAGGAC
GCACGTCCACTCGGATGGCTAAGGGAGGGCGGGGATCCGGCTGCTAACAAAGCCCGAAAGGAAGCTGAGT
TGGCTGCTGCCACCGCTGAGCAATAACTAGCATAACCCCTTGGGGCCTCTAAACGGGTCTTGAGGGGTTT
TTTGCTGAAAGGAGGAACTATATCCGGATCCACTAGTTCTAGAGCGGCCGCCACCGCGGTGGAGCTCCAG
CTTTTGTTCCCTTTAGTGAGGGTTAATTGCGCGCTTGGCGTAATCATGGTCATAGCTGTTTCCTGTGTGA
AATTGTTATCCGCTCACAATTCCACACAACATACGAGCCGGAAGCATAAAGTGTAAAGCCTGGGGTGCCT
AATGAGTGAGCTAACTCACATTAATTGCGTTGCGCTCACTGCCCGCTTTCCAGTCGGGAAACCTGTCGTG
CCAGCTGCATTAATGAATCGGCCAACGCGCGGGGAGAGGCGGTTTGCGTATTGGGCGCTCTTCCGCTTCC
TCGCTCACTGACTCGCTGCGCTCGGTCGTTCGGCTGCGGCGAGCGGTATCAGCTCACTCAAAGGCGGTAA
TACGGTTATCCACAGAATCAGGGGATAACGCAGGAAAGAACATGTGAGCAAAAGGCCAGCAAAAGGCCAG
GAACCGTAAAAAGGCCGCGTTGCTGGCGTTTTTCCATAGGCTCCGCCCCCCTGACGAGCATCACAAAAAT
CGACGCTCAAGTCAGAGGTGGCGAAACCCGACAGGACTATAAAGATACCAGGCGTTTCCCCCTGGAAGCT
CCCTCGTGCGCTCTCCTGTTCCGACCCTGCCGCTTACCGGATACCTGTCCGCCTTTCTCCCTTCGGGAAG
CGTGGCGCTTTCTCATAGCTCACGCTGTAGGTATCTCAGTTCGGTGTAGGTCGTTCGCTCCAAGCTGGGC
TGTGTGCACGAACCCCCCGTTCAGCCCGACCGCTGCGCCTTATCCGGTAACTATCGTCTTGAGTCCAACC
CGGTAAGACACGACTTATCGCCACTGGCAGCAGCCACTGGTAACAGGATTAGCAGAGCGAGGTATGTAGG
CGGTGCTACAGAGTTCTTGAAGTGGTGGCCTAACTACGGCTACACTAGAAGGACAGTATTTGGTATCTGC
GCTCTGCTGAAGCCAGTTACCTTCGGAAAAAGAGTTGGTAGCTCTTGATCCGGCAAACAAACCACCGCTG
GTAGCGGTGGTTTTTTTGTTTGCAAGCAGCAGATTACGCGCAGAAAAAAAGGATCTCAAGAAGATCCTTT
GATCTTTTCTACGGGGTCTGACGCTCAGTGGAACGAAAACTCACGTTAAGGGATTTTGGTCATGAGATTA
TCAAAAAGGATCTTCACCTAGATCCTTTTAAATTAAAAATGAAGTTTTAAATCAATCTAAAGTATATATG
AGTAAACTTGGTCTGACAGTTACCAATGCTTAATCAGTGAGGCACCTATCTCAGCGATCTGTCTATTTCG
TTCATCCATAGTTGCCTGACTCCCCGTCGTGTAGATAACTACGATACGGGAGGGCTTACCATCTGGCCCC
AGTGCTGCAATGATACCGCGAGACCCACGCTCACCGGCTCCAGATTTATCAGCAATAAACCAGCCAGCCG
GAAGGGCCGAGCGCAGAAGTGGTCCTGCAACTTTATCCGCCTCCATCCAGTCTATTAATTGTTGCCGGGA
AGCTAGAGTAAGTAGTTCGCCAGTTAATAGTTTGCGCAACGTTGTTGCCATTGCTACAGGCATCGTGGTG
TCACGCTCGTCGTTTGGTATGGCTTCATTCAGCTCCGGTTCCCAACGATCAAGGCGAGTTACATGATCCC
CCATGTTGTGCAAAAAAGCGGTTAGCTCCTTCGGTCCTCCGATCGTTGTCAGAAGTAAGTTGGCCGCAGT
GTTATCACTCATGGTTATGGCAGCACTGCATAATTCTCTTACTGTCATGCCATCCGTAAGATGCTTTTCT
GTGACTGGTGAGTACTCAACCAAGTCATTCTGAGAATAGTGTATGCGGCGACCGAGTTGCTCTTGCCCGG
CGTCAATACGGGATAATACCGCGCCACATAGCAGAACTTTAAAAGTGCTCATCATTGGAAAACGTTCTTC
GGGGCGAAAACTCTCAAGGATCTTACCGCTGTTGAGATCCAGTTCGATGTAACCCACTCGTGCACCCAAC
TGATCTTCAGCATCTTTTACTTTCACCAGCGTTTCTGGGTGAGCAAAAACAGGAAGGCAAAATGCCGCAA
AAAAGGGAATAAGGGCGACACGGAAATGTTGAATACTCATACTCTTCCTTTTTCAATATTATTGAAGCAT
TTATCAGGGTTATTGTCTCATGAGCGGATACATATTTGAATGTATTTAGAAAAATAAACAAATAGGGGTT
CCGCGCACATTTCCCCGAAAAGTGCCACCTG
