>Addgene plasmid #52481 | pRVdG-mCherry-N-P-M-EGFP-SynPhRFP-L | addgene partial sequence | sequence record 82245 | CMV-F 5'-CGCAAATGGGCGGTAGGCGTG-3'
GCAGAGCTCTCTGGCTAACTAGAGAACCCACTGCTTACTGGCTTATCGAAATTAATACGACTCACTATAG
GGAGACCCAAGCTGGCTAGATTAAGCGTCTGATGAGTCCGTGAGGACGAAACCCGGCGTACCGGGTCACG
CTTAACAACCAGATCAAAGAAAAAACAGACATTGTCAATTGCAAAGCAAAAATGTAACACCCCTACACCG
GTGAAAGCCGCCACCATGGTGAGCAAGGGCGAGGAGGATAACATGGCCATCATCAAGGAGTTCATGCGCT
TCAAGGTGCACATGGAGGGCTCCGTGAACGGCCACGAGTTCGAGATCGAGGGCGAGGGCGAGGGCCGCCC
CTACGAGGGCACCCAGACCGCCAAGCTGAAGGTGACCAAGGGTGGCCCCCTGCCCTTCGCCTGGGACATC
CTGTCCCCTCAGTTCATGTACGGCTCCAAGGCCTACGTGAAGCACCCCGCCGACATCCCCGACTACTTGA
AGCTGTCCTTCCCCGAGGGCTTCAAGTGGGAGCGCGTGATGAACTTCGAGGACGGCGGCGTGGTGACCGT
GACCCAGGACTCCTCCCTGCAGGACGGCGAGTTCATCTACAAGGTGAAGCTGCGCGGCACCAACTTCCCC
TCCGACGGCCCCGTAATGCAGAAGAAGACCATGGGCTGGGAGGCCTCCTCCGAGCGGATGTACCCCGAGG
ACGGCGCCCTGAAGGGCGAGATCAAGCAGAGGCTGAAGCTGAAGGACGGCGGCCACTACGACGCTGAGGT
CAAGACCACCTACAAGGCCAAGAAGCCCGTGCA
