>Addgene plasmid #52481 | pRVdG-mCherry-N-P-M-EGFP-SynPhRFP-L | addgene partial sequence | sequence record 82246 | B19M-F 5'-ACAAAGGTCCGAAGAGGACA-3'
ATCAGATTATATCCCGCAAATTTATCACTTGTTTACCTCTGGAGGAGAGAACATATGGGCTCAACTCCAA
CCCTTGGGAGCAATATAACAAAGAACATGTTATGGTGCCATTAAACCGCTGCATTTCATCAAAGTCAAGT
TGATTACCTTTACATTTTGATCCTCTTGGATGTGAAAAAAACTATTAACATCCCTCAAAAGACCCCGGGA
AAGCCGCCACCATGGTGAGCAAGGGCGAGGAGCTGTTCACCGGGGTGGTGCCCATCCTGGTCGAGCTGGA
CGGCGACGTAAACGGCCACAAGTTCAGCGTGTCCGGCGAGGGCGAGGGCGATGCCACCTACGGCAAGCTG
ACCCTGAAGTTCATCTGCACCACCGGCAAGCTGCCCGTGCCCTGGCCCACCCTCGTGACCACCCTGACCT
ACGGCGTGCAGTGCTTCAGCCGCTACCCCGACCACATGAAGCAGCACGACTTCTTCAAGTCCGCCATGCC
CGAAGGCTACGTCCAGGAGCGCACCATCTTCTTCAAGGACGACGGCAACTACAAGACCCGCGCCGAGGTG
AAGTTCGAGGGCGACACCCTGGTGAACCGCATCGAGCTGAAGGGCATCGACTTCAAGGAGGACGGCAACA
TCCTGGGGCACAAGCTGGAGTACAACTACAACAGCCACAACGTCTATATCATGGCCGACAAGCAGAAGAA
CGGCATCAAGGTGAACTTCAAGATCCGCCACAACATCGAGGACGGCAGCGTGCAGCTCGCCGACCACTAC
CAGCAGAACACCCCCCATCGGCGACGGCCCCGTGCTGCTGCCCGACAACCACTACCTGAGCACCCAGTCC
G
