>Addgene plasmid #52481 | pRVdG-mCherry-N-P-M-EGFP-SynPhRFP-L | addgene partial sequence | sequence record 82813 | T7term 5'-GCTAGTTATTGCTCAGCGG-3'
TGTTAGCAGCCGGATCCCCGCCCTCCCTTAGCCATCCGAGTGGACGTGCGTCCTCCTTCGGATGCCCAGG
TCGGACCGCGAGGAGGTGGAGATGCCATGCCGACCCACGCTTAACAAATAAACAACAAAAATGAGAAAAA
CAATCAAACAACCAAAGGTTCAGATTTAGGATCTTGTTTTTTTCAAGATACATCACACAAGAGTCTTAGC
ATGGGCAGGCTTCCAGGAGTATCCGGTTCACAGGCAACTGTAGTCTAGTAGGGATGATCTAGATCTGATA
TCCTCTAGGGTGATCCACCTGTTGTACCTATGAAGGTGTCTTTCCACTTCTCTGGATAGATCCTTGATGC
TGCCAACGAGTCTGGTAGTCTTCACTATCTTGTAAATCAACCTGATCCAGTGAGATGACAGACTCAGGCT
AGAATTACAGGCTACCCTTTTGAACACTGAGGTGTCGTTGGACCAACTCCAAGATAGATAAACGTTCCCT
CGAATGACTTGCTTTCTGAAGTAATAAGTTATAGGTCTGTTATACAGGTCGTGAAGTCTTGCGAAGCTAG
GGACGTCACCTAAAGCAGTAGATAGATACATCATAGTACTGCAACATATGTTGAAGTGCCTCAGGATTTT
GGGATCAGACGGTGGATAGAACGAGGGGTCAGTTAGGGGTTTGGAAACGTTGAAGACTCTGTTGGAGAAA
ACTATCATGATGGCTATAATGATAGCCACTTTAGACAGAGTTCCCCTCTGTAACTCAAGATCATCAACCA
TCTTGTGGACTAGAAAAGATTCTACATCACTGTCAATCAGAGTTATGATCATCTCATTGTAA
