>Addgene plasmid #52481 | pRVdG-mCherry-N-P-M-EGFP-SynPhRFP-L | addgene partial sequence | sequence record 82816 | EGFP-C 5'-CATGGTCCTGCTGGAGTTCGTG-3'
GGACGAGCTGTACAAGTAATTAATTAACGTCCTTTCAACGATCCAAGTCCATGAAAAAAACTAACACCCC
TCCCGTACGGCCGCCACCATGGACGTGGTGAATCAGCTGGTGGCTGGGGGTCAGTTCCGGGTGGTCAAGG
AGCCCCTTGGCTTCGTGAAGGTGCTGCAGTGGGTCTTTGCCATCTTCGCCTTTGCTACGTGCGGCAGCTA
CACCGGAGAGCTTCGGCTGAGCGTGGAGTGTGCCAACAAGACGGAGAGTGCCCTCAACATCGAAGTCGAA
TTTGAGTACCCATTCAGGCTGCACCAAGTGTACTTTGATGCACCCTCCTGCGTTAAAGGGGGCACTACCA
AGATCTTCCTAGTTGGTGACTACTCCTCCTCGGGTGAATTCTTTGTCACCGTGGCTGTGTTTGCCTTCCT
CTACTCCATGGGGGCCCTGGCCACCTACATCTTCCTGCAGAACAAGTACCGAGAGAACAACAAAGGGCCA
ATGATGGACTTCCTGGCCACAGCAGTGTTCGCTTTCATGTGGCTAGTTAGCTCATCCGCCTGGGCCAAAG
GCCTGTCCGATGTGAAGATGGCCACTGACCCAGAGAACATTATCAAGGAGATGCCTATGTGCCGCCAGAC
AGGAAACACATGCAAGGAACTGAGGGACCCTGTGACTTCAGGACTCAACACCTCGGTGGTGTTTGGCTTC
CTGAACCTGGTGCTCTGGGTTGGCAACCTATGGTTCGTGTTCAAGGAGACAGGCTGGGCCGCCCCATTCA
TGCGCGCACCTCCAGGCGCCCCAGAAAAGCAACCAGCTCCTGGCGATGCCTACGGCGATGCGGGCTATGG
GCAGGGCCCCGGA
